>Addgene plasmid #204149 | HDM_Spikedelta21_sinobiological_B.1.617.2 | addgene full sequence | sequence record 404784 | Addgene NGS Result
AGCTTGGCCCATTGCATACGTTGTATCCATATCATAATATGTACATTTATATTGGCTCATGTCCAACATT
ACCGCCATGTTGACATTGATTATTGACTAGTTATTAATAGTAATCAATTACGGGGTCATTAGTTCATAGC
CCATATATGGAGTTCCGCGTTACATAACTTACGGTAAATGGCCCGCCTGGCTGACCGCCCAACGACCCCC
GCCCATTGACGTCAATAATGACGTATGTTCCCATAGTAACGCCAATAGGGACTTTCCATTGACGTCAATG
GGTGGAGTATTTACGGTAAACTGCCCACTTGGCAGTACATCAAGTGTATCATATGCCAAGTACGCCCCCT
ATTGACGTCAATGACGGTAAATGGCCCGCCTGGCATTATGCCCAGTACATGACCTTATGGGACTTTCCTA
CTTGGCAGTACATCTACGTATTAGTCATCGCTATTACCATGGTGATGCGGTTTTGGCAGTACATCAATGG
GCGTGGATAGCGGTTTGACTCACGGGGATTTCCAAGTCTCCACCCCATTGACGTCAATGGGAGTTTGTTT
TGGCACCAAAATCAACGGGACTTTCCAAAATGTCGTAACAACTCCGCCCCATTGACGCAAATGGGCGGTA
GGCGTGTACGGTGGGAGGTCTATATAAGCAGAGCTCGTTTAGTGAACCGTCAGATCGCCTGGAGACGCCA
TCCACGCTGTTTTGACCTCCATAGAAGACACCGGGACCGATCCAGCCTCCCCTCGAAGCTGATCCTGAGA
ACTTCAGGGTGAGTCTATGGGACCCTTGATGTTTTCTTTCCCCTTCTTTTCTATGGTTAAGTTCATGTCA
TAGGAAGGGGAGAAGTAACAGGGTACACATATTGACCAAATCAGGGTAATTTTGCATTTGTAATTTTAAA
AAATGCTTTCTTCTTTTAATATACTTTTTTGTTTATCTTATTTCTAATACTTTCCCTAATCTCTTTCTTT
CAGGGCAATAATGATACAATGTATCATGCCTCTTTGCACCATTCTAAAGAATAACAGTGATAATTTCTGG
GTTAAGGCAATAGCAATATTTCTGCATATAAATATTTCTGCATATAAATTGTAACTGATGTAAGAGGTTT
CATATTGCTAATAGCAGCTACAATCCAGCTACCATTCTGCTTTTATTTTATGGTTGGGATAAGGCTGGAT
TATTCTGAGTCCAAGCTAGGCCCTTTTGCTAATCATGTTCATACCTCTTATCTTCCTCCCACAGCTCCTG
GGCAACGTGCTGGTCTGTGTGCTGGCCCATCACTTTGGCAAAGAATTCCGCCACCATGTTTGTGTTCCTG
GTGCTGCTGCCACTGGTGTCCAGCCAGTGTGTGAACCTGAGAACCAGGACCCAACTTCCTCCTGCCTACA
CCAACTCCTTCACCAGGGGAGTCTACTACCCTGACAAGGTGTTCAGGTCCTCTGTGCTGCACAGCACCCA
GGACCTGTTCCTGCCATTCTTCAGCAATGTGACCTGGTTCCATGCCATCCATGTGTCTGGCACCAATGGC
ACCAAGAGGTTTGACAACCCTGTGCTGCCATTCAATGATGGAGTCTACTTTGCCAGCACAGAGAAGAGCA
ACATCATCAGGGGCTGGATTTTTGGCACCACCCTGGACAGCAAGACCCAGTCCCTGCTGATTGTGAACAA
TGCCACCAATGTGGTGATTAAGGTGTGTGAGTTCCAGTTCTGTAATGACCCATTCCTGGACGTCTACTAC
CACAAGAACAACAAGTCCTGGATGGAGTCTGGAGTCTACTCCTCTGCCAACAACTGTACCTTTGAATATG
TGAGCCAACCATTCCTGATGGACTTGGAGGGCAAGCAGGGCAACTTCAAGAACCTGAGGGAGTTTGTGTT
CAAGAACATTGATGGCTACTTCAAGATTTACAGCAAACACACACCAATCAACCTGGTGAGGGACCTGCCA
CAGGGCTTCTCTGCCTTGGAACCACTGGTGGACCTGCCAATTGGCATCAACATCACCAGGTTCCAGACCC
TGCTGGCTCTGCACAGGTCCTACCTGACACCTGGAGACTCCTCCTCTGGCTGGACAGCAGGAGCAGCAGC
CTACTATGTGGGCTACCTCCAACCAAGGACCTTCCTGCTGAAATACAATGAGAATGGCACCATCACAGAT
GCTGTGGACTGTGCCCTGGACCCACTGTCTGAGACCAAGTGTACCCTGAAATCCTTCACAGTGGAGAAGG
GCATCTACCAGACCAGCAACTTCAGG
[654 nt withheld, positions 2267-2920]
TGTGTGAACTTCAACTTCAATGGACTGACAGGCACAGGAGTGCTGACAGAGAGCAACAAGAAGTTCCTGC
CATTCCAACAGTTTGGCAGGGACATTGCTGACACCACAGATGCTGTGAGGGACCCACAGACCTTGGAGAT
TCTGGACATCACACCATGTTCCTTTGGAGGAGTGTCTGTGATTACACCTGGCACCAACACCAGCAACCAG
GTGGCTGTGCTCTACCAGGGTGTGAACTGTACTGAGGTGCCTGTGGCTATCCATGCTGACCAACTTACAC
CAACCTGGAGGGTCTACAGCACAGGCAGCAATGTGTTCCAGACCAGGGCTGGCTGTCTGATTGGAGCAGA
GCATGTGAACAACTCCTATGAGTGTGACATCCCAATTGGAGCAGGCATCTGTGCCTCCTACCAGACCCAG
ACCAACAGCAGAAGGAGGGCAAGGTCTGTGGCAAGCCAGAGCATCATTGCCTACACAATGAGTCTGGGAG
CAGAGAACTCTGTGGCTTACAGCAACAACAGCATTGCCATCCCAACCAACTTCACCATCTCTGTGACCAC
AGAGATTCTGCCTGTGAGTATGACCAAGACCTCTGTGGACTGTACAATGTATATCTGTGGAGACAGCACA
GAGTGTAGCAACCTGCTGCTCCAATATGGCTCCTTCTGTACCCAACTTAACAGGGCTCTGACAGGCATTG
CTGTGGAACAGGACAAGAACACCCAGGAGGTGTTTGCCCAGGTGAAGCAGATTTACAAGACACCTCCAAT
CAAGGACTTTGGAGGCTTCAACTTCAGCCAGATTCTGCCTGACCCAAGCAAGCCAAGCAAGAGGTCCTTC
ATTGAGGACCTGCTGTTCAACAAGGTGACCCTGGCTGATGCTGGCTTCATCAAGCAATATGGAGACTGTC
TGGGAGACATTGCTGCCAGGGACCTGATTTGTGCCCAGAAGTTCAATGGACTGACAGTGCTGCCTCCACT
GCTGACAGATGAGATGATTGCCCAATACACCTCTGCCCTGCTGGCTGGCACCATCACCTCTGGCTGGACC
TTTGGAGCAGGAGCAGCCCTCCAAATCCCATTTGCTATGCAGATGGCTTACAGGTTCAATGGCATTGGAG
TGACCCAGAATGTGCTCTATGAGAACCAGAAACTGATTGCCAACCAGTTCAACTCTGCCATTGGCAAGAT
TCAGGACTCCCTGTCCAGCACAGCCTCTGCCCTGGGCAAACTCCAAAACGTGGTGAACCAGAATGCCCAG
GCTCTGAACACCCTGGTGAAGCAACTTTCCAGCAACTTTGGAGCCATCTCCTCTGTGCTGAATGACATCC
TGAGCAGACTGGACAAGGTGGAGGCTGAGGTCCAGATTGACAGACTGATTACAGGCAGACTCCAATCCCT
CCAAACCTATGTGACCCAACAACTTATCAGGGCTGCTGAGATTAGGGCATCTGCCAACCTGGCTGCCACC
AAGATGAGTGAGTGTGTGCTGGGACAAAGCAAGAGGGTGGACTTCTGTGGCAAGGGCTACCACCTGATGA
GTTTTCCACAGTCTGCCCCTCATGGAGTGGTGTTCCTGCATGTGACCTATGTGCCTGCCCAGGAGAAGAA
CTTCACCACAGCCCCTGCCATCTGCCATGATGGCAAGGCTCACTTTCCAAGGGAGGGAGTGTTTGTGAGC
AATGGCACCCACTGGTTTGTGACCCAGAGGAACTTCTATGAACCACAGATTATCACCACAGACAACACCT
TTGTGTCTGGCAACTGTGATGTGGTGATTGGCATTGTGAACAACACAGTCTATGACCCACTCCAACCTGA
ACTGGACTCCTTCAAGGAGGAACTGGACAAATACTTCAAGAACCACACCAGCCCTGATGTGGACCTGGGA
GACATCTCTGGCATCAATGCCTCTGTGGTGAACATCCAGAAGGAGATTGACAGACTGAATGAGGTGGCTA
AGAACCTGAATGAGTCCCTGATTGACCTCCAAGAACTGGGCAAATATGAACAATACATCAAGTGGCCATG
GTACATCTGGCTGGGCTTCATTGCTGGACTGATTGCCATTGTGATGGTGACCATAATGCTGTGTTGTATG
ACCTCCTGTTGTTCCTGTCTGAAAGGCTGTTGTTCCTGTGGCTCCTGAAAGCTTATCGATACCGTCGACC
TCGAGGGCCCAGATCTAATTCACCCCACCAGTGCAGGCTGCCTATCAGAAAGTGGTGGCTGGTGTGGCTA
ATGCCCTGGCCCACAAGTATCACTAAGCTCGCTTTCTTGCTGTCCAATTTCTATTAAAGGTTCCTTTGTT
CCCTAAGTCCAACTACTAAACTGGGGGATATTATGAAGGGCCTTGAGCATCTGGATTCTGCCTAATAAAA
AACATTTATTTTCATTGCAATGATGTATTTAAATTATTTCTGAATATTTTACTAAAAAGGGAATGTGGGA
GGTCAGTGCATTTAAAACATAAAGAAATGAAGAGCTAGTTCAAACCTTGGGAAAATACACTATATCTTAA
ACTCCATGAAAGAAGGTGAGGCTGCAAACAGCTAATGCACATTGGCAACAGCCCCTGATGCCTATGCCTT
ATTCATCCCTCAGAAAAGGATTCAAGTAGAGGCTTGATTTGGAGGTTAAAGTTTTGCTATGCTGTATTTT
ACATTACTTATTGTTTTAGCTGTCCTCATGAATGTCTTTTCACTACCCATTTGCTTATCCTGCATCTCTC
AGCCTTGACTCCACTCAGTTCTCTTGCTTAGAGATACCACCTTTCCCCTGAAGTGTTCCTTCCATGTTTT
ACGGCGAGATGGTTTCTCCTCGCCTGGCCACTCAGCCTTAGTTGTCTCTGTTGTCTTATAGAGGTCTACT
TGAAGAAGGAAAAACAGGGGGCATGGTTTGACTGTCCTGTGAGCCCTTCTTCCCTGCCTCCCCCACTCAC
AGTGACCCGGAATCCCTCGACATGGCAGTCTAGATCATTCTTGAAGACGAAAGGGCCTCGTGATACGCCT
ATTTTTATAGGTTAATGTCATGATAATAATGGTTTCTTAGACGTCAGGTGGCACTTTTCGGGGAAATGTG
CGCGGAACCCCTATTTGTTTATTTTTCTAAATACATTCAAATATGTATCCGCTCATGAGACAATAACCCT
GATAAATGCTTCAATAATATTGAAAAAGGAAGAGTATGAGTATTCAACATTTCCGTGTCGCCCTTATTCC
CTTTTTTGCGGCATTTTGCCTTCCTGTTTTTGCTCACCCAGAAACGCTGGTGAAAGTAAAAGATGCTGAA
GATCAGTTGGGTGCACGAGTGGGTTACATCGAACTGGATCTCAACAGCGGTAAGATCCTTGAGAGTTTTC
GCCCCGAAGAACGTTTTCCAATGATGAGCACTTTTAAAGTTCTGCTATGTGGCGCGGTATTATCCCGTAT
TGACGCCGGGCAAGAGCAACTCGGTCGCCGCATACACTATTCTCAGAATGACTTGGTTGAGTACTCACCA
GTCACAGAAAAGCATCTTACGGATGGCATGACAGTAAGAGAATTATGCAGTGCTGCCATAACCATGAGTG
ATAACACTGCGGCCAACTTACTTCTGACAACGATCGGAGGACCGAAGGAGCTAACCGCTTTTTTGCACAA
CATGGGGGATCATGTAACTCGCCTTGATCGTTGGGAACCGGAGCTGAATGAAGCCATACCAAACGACGAG
CGTGACACCACGATGCCTGTAGCAATGGCAACAACGTTGCGCAAACTATTAACTGGCGAACTACTTACTC
TAGCTTCCCGGCAACAATTAATAGACTGGATGGAGGCGGATAAAGTTGCAGGACCACTTCTGCGCTCGGC
CCTTCCGGCTGGCTGGTTTATTGCTGATAAATCTGGAGCCGGTGAGCGTGGGTCTCGCGGTATCATTGCA
GCACTGGGGCCAGATGGTAAGCCCTCCCGTATCGTAGTTATCTACACGACGGGGAGTCAGGCAACTATGG
ATGAACGAAATAGACAGATCGCTGAGATAGGTGCCTCACTGATTAAGCATTGGTAACTGTCAGACCAAGT
TTACTCATATATACTTTAGATTGATTTAAAACTTCATTTTTAATTTAAAAGGATCTAGGTGAAGATCCTT
TTTGATAATCTCATGACCAAAATCCCTTAACGTGAGTTTTCGTTCCACTGAGCGTCAGACCCCGTAGAAA
AGATCAAAGGATCTTCTTGAGATCCTTTTTTTCTGCGCGTAATCTGCTGCTTGCAAACAAAAAAACCACC
GCTACCAGCGGTGGTTTGTTTGCCGGATCAAGAGCTACCAACTCTTTTTCCGAAGGTAACTGGCTTCAGC
AGAGCGCAGATACCAAATACTGTTCTTCTAGTGTAGCCGTAGTTAGGCCACCACTTCAAGAACTCTGTAG
CACCGCCTACATACCTCGCTCTGCTAATCCTGTTACCAGTGGCTGCTGCCAGTGGCGATAAGTCGTGTCT
TACCGGGTTGGACTCAAGACGATAGTTACCGGATAAGGCGCAGCGGTCGGGCTGAACGGGGGGTTCGTGC
ACACAGCCCAGCTTGGAGCGAACGACCTACACCGAACTGAGATACCTACAGCGTGAGCTATGAGAAAGCG
CCACGCTTCCCGAAGGGAGAAAGGCGGACAGGTATCCGGTAAGCGGCAGGGTCGGAACAGGAGAGCGCAC
GAGGGAGCTTCCAGGGGGAAACGCCTGGTATCTTTATAGTCCTGTCGGGTTTCGCCACCTCTGACTTGAG
CGTCGATTTTTGTGATGCTCGTCAGGGGGGCGGAGCCTATGGAAAAACGCCAGCAACGGAGATGCGCCGC
GTGCGGCTGCTGGAGATGGCGGACGCGATGGATATGTTCTGCCAAGGGTTGGTTTGCGCATTCACAGTTC
TCCGCAAGAATTGATTGGCTCCAATTCTTGGAGTGGTGAATCCGTTAGCGAGGTGCCGCCGGCTTCCATT
CAGGTCGAGGTGGCCCGGCTCCATGCACCGCGACGCAACGCGGGGAGGCAGACAAGGTATAGGGCGGCGC
CTACAATCCATGCCAACCCGTTCCATGTGCTCGCCGAGGCGGCATAAATCGCCGTGACGATCAGCGGTCC
AATGATCGAAGTTAGGCTGGTAAGAGCCGCGAGCGATCCTTGAAGCTGTCCCTGATGGTCGTCATCTACC
TGCCTGGACAGCATGGCCTGCAACGCGGGCATCCCGATGCCGCCGGAAGCGAGAAGAATCATAATGGGGA
AGGCCATCCAGCCTCGCGTCGGGGAGCTTTTTGCAAAAGCCTAGGCCTCCAAAAAAGCCTCCTCACTACT
TCTGGAATAGCTCAGAGGCCGAGGCGGCCTCGGCCTCTGCATAAATAAAAAAAATTAGTCAGCCATG
Features (pLannotate 1.2.2; 13 found; start..end, strand, type, name):
     82..461     +  enhancer       CMV enhancer: human cytomegalovirus immediate early enhancer
    462..665     +  promoter       CMV promoter: human cytomegalovirus (CMV) immediate early promoter
    779..1254    +  intron         β-globin intron: internally truncated intron from human β-globin
   1258..1320    +  CDS            HBB (fragment): HBB_COLGU - Experimental evidence at transcript level: Swiss-Prot protein existence level 2. Involved in oxygen transport from the lung to the various peripheral tissues. From Colobus guereza (Mantled guereza) (Eastern black-and-white colobus monkey).
   1316..5065    +  CDS            S (sequence partly withheld): SPIKE_SARS2 - Experimental evidence at protein level: Swiss-Prot protein existence level 1. [Spike glycoprotein]: May down-regulate host tetherin (BST2) by lysosomal degradation, thereby counteracting its antiviral activity. From Severe acute respiratory syndrome coronavirus 2 (2019-nCoV) (SARS-CoV-2).
   5069..5097    +  misc_feature   MCS (fragment): pBluescript multiple cloning site
   5109..5183    +  CDS            HBB (fragment): HBB_PONPY - Experimental evidence at transcript level: Swiss-Prot protein existence level 2. Involved in oxygen transport from the lung to the various peripheral tissues. From Pongo pygmaeus (Bornean orangutan).
   5187..5581    +  polyA_signal   β-globin poly(A): human β-globin polyadenylation signal
   6001..6105    +  promoter       AmpR promoter: bla
   6106..6966    +  CDS            AmpR: β-lactamase; bla; confers resistance to ampicillin, carbenicillin, and related antibiotics
   7137..7725    +  rep_origin     ori: high-copy-number ColE1/pMB1/pBR322/pUC origin of replication
   7890..8191    -  CDS            TcR (fragment): tetracycline efflux protein; tet; confers resistance to tetracycline
   8214..8307    -  rep_origin     SV40 ori (fragment): SV40 origin of replication
