[The description below was written by a language model from this plasmid's Addgene catalogue record and pLannotate feature annotations shown in this document.]
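Description:
HDM_Spikedelta21_sinobiological_B.1.617.2 is a mammalian expression plasmid of about 8.3 kb, built on the HDM backbone, that encodes the spike glycoprotein of the SARS-CoV-2 Delta variant (B.1.617.2). It is propagated in E. coli as a high-copy plasmid through a ColE1/pUC-type origin and selected with ampicillin via the β-lactamase gene and its own promoter. The annotation also picks up a partial tetracycline resistance gene and a partial SV40 origin. Both are only fragments and are probably backbone remnants rather than working elements.

The expression cassette starts with the human cytomegalovirus immediate early enhancer and promoter, followed by an internally truncated human β-globin intron, which typically improves transcript processing and expression. The spike coding sequence of roughly 3.75 kb sits between EcoRI and HindIII sites and is terminated by the human β-globin polyadenylation signal. Short stretches annotated as haemoglobin β fragments flank the insert. These most likely reflect β-globin exon sequence adjoining the intron and poly(A) region, not separately expressed products.

The spike lacks the last 21 amino acids of its cytoplasmic tail, a truncation commonly used to increase spike incorporation into pseudotyped viral particles and so raise their titres. The name suggests a Sino Biological-derived sequence, but the record does not elaborate on this or on codon optimisation. No epitope tag or reporter is annotated. The associated publication describes a pseudovirus system for deep mutational scanning of spike, so the plasmid would be used to supply Delta spike by transfection of mammalian cells, for example for pseudotyping.
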