Addgene plasmid #204149: HDM_Spikedelta21_sinobiological_B.1.617.2
Purpose: Expression plasmid for SARS-CoV-2 Delta variant spike
Depositing lab: Jesse Bloom. Publication: A pseudovirus system enables deep mutational scanning of the full SARS-CoV-2 spike. Dadonaite B, Crawford KHD, Radford CE, Farrell AG, Yu TC, Hannon WW, Zhou P, Andrabi R, Burton DR, Liu L, Ho DD, Chu HY, Neher RA, Bloom JD. Cell. 2023 Mar 16;186(6):1263-1278.e20. doi: 10.1016/j.cell.2023.02.001. Epub 2023 Feb 13. PubMed 36868218.
Backbone
  Vector backbone: HDM
  Total vector size (bp): 8305
  Vector type: Mammalian Expression
Growth in bacteria
  Bacterial resistance: Ampicillin, 100 μg/mL
  Growth temperature: 37°C
  Growth strain: DH5alpha
  Copy number: High Copy
Gene/Insert
  Gene/Insert name: SARS-CoV-2 Delta variant spike
  Species: SARS-CoV-2
  Insert size (bp): 3753
  Mutation: 21 amino acid cytoplasmic tail deletion
  Entrez Gene: S (a.k.a. GU280_gp02, spike glycoprotein)
  Promoter: CMV
  Cloning method: Restriction Enzyme; 5′ cloning site EcoRI (not destroyed); 3′ cloning site HindIII (not destroyed)
  Sequencing primers: 5′ ggcccttttgctaatcatgttcatacctcttatct; 3′ gccagggcattagccacacc
Terms and licenses: Academic/Nonprofit Terms; Industry Terms: Not Available to Industry
How to cite: HDM_Spikedelta21_sinobiological_B.1.617.2 was a gift from Jesse Bloom (Addgene plasmid # 204149 ; http://n2t.net/addgene:204149 ; RRID:Addgene_204149)
